Addgene plasmid #235541: pTRIP-SFFV-tagBFP-2A-IE1
Purpose: To express tagBFP-2A-IE1
Depositing lab: Nicolas Manel. Depositing organization: Institut Curie. Publication: Centromeric DNA amplification triggered by viral proteins activates nuclear cGAS. Lahaye X, Tran Van P, Chakraborty C, Shmakova A, Cao NTB, Ferran H, Ait-Mohamed O, Maurin M, Waterfall JJ, Kaufer BB, Fischer P, Hennig T, Dolken L, Lomonte P, Fachinetti D, Manel N. Cell. 2025 May 29:S0092-8674(25)00556-2. doi: 10.1016/j.cell.2025.05.008. PubMed 40460826.
Backbone
  Vector backbone: pTRIP-SFFV-tagBFP-2A
  Vector type: Lentiviral
Growth in bacteria
  Bacterial resistance: Ampicillin, 100 μg/mL
  Growth temperature: 30°C
  Growth strain: NEB Stable
  Copy number: High Copy
Gene/Insert
  Gene/Insert name: IE1
  Species: Human cytomegalovirus (CMV)
  Cloning method: Restriction Enzyme; 5′ cloning site Unknown (unknown if destroyed)
Terms and licenses: Academic/Nonprofit Terms; Industry Terms: Not Available to Industry
How to cite: pTRIP-SFFV-tagBFP-2A-IE1 was a gift from Nicolas Manel (Addgene plasmid # 235541 ; http://n2t.net/addgene:235541 ; RRID:Addgene_235541)
