[The description below was written by a language model from this plasmid's Addgene catalogue record and pLannotate feature annotations shown in this document.]
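Description:
pTRIP-SFFV-tagBFP-2A-IE1 is an HIV-1-derived lentiviral transfer vector, about 11.8 kb, built on the pTRIP-SFFV-tagBFP-2A backbone to express the human cytomegalovirus immediate-early protein IE1 (UL123) together with a blue fluorescent marker. In bacteria it is maintained through a high-copy ColE1/pUC-type origin and selected with ampicillin via the β-lactamase gene. The backbone also carries remnants typical of older pBR322/pSV2-gpt-derived plasmids: partial TcR, bom and rop sequences, and an SV40 early promoter followed by E. coli gpt in two fragments, then SV40 small t intron and polyadenylation sequences. No function for these is stated in the record. A few short annotated matches (TBC1D5, lacI, frsA fragments) are probably incidental hits or flanking remnants.

The viral portion contains a 5′ LTR annotated as truncated, the Ψ packaging signal with a gag fragment, the RRE for Rev-dependent export of the genomic RNA, and the cPPT/CTS central flap, which promotes nuclear import of the reverse-transcribed genome. The 3′ LTR is annotated with a ΔU3 fragment, consistent with a self-inactivating design. No WPRE is annotated. Inside this frame, the SFFV LTR promoter drives a single open reading frame in which TagBFP is followed by IE1. The 2A peptide named in the construct title is not separately annotated, but presumably lies in the short gap between the two coding sequences. Ribosomal skipping there would give separate TagBFP and IE1 proteins, so blue fluorescence identifies transduced, IE1-expressing cells.

The stated purpose is simply expression of tagBFP-2A-IE1. The associated publication concerns viral proteins that trigger centromeric DNA amplification and nuclear cGAS activation, which suggests the vector was used to test the effect of IE1 in transduced cells.
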