Features (pLannotate 1.2.2; 30 found; start..end, strand, type, name):
     43..108     +  intron         small t intron: SV40 (simian virus 40) small t antigen intron
    238..258     +  CDS            SV40 NLS: nuclear localization signal of SV40 (simian virus 40) large T antigen
    577..660     +  CDS            large T antigen (fragment): large T antigen from SV40 (simian virus 40)
    683..817     +  polyA_signal   SV40 poly(A) signal: SV40 polyadenylation signal
    984..1313    +  CDS            nef (fragment): NEF_HV1BR - Experimental evidence at protein level: Swiss-Prot protein existence level 1. Extracellular Nef protein targets CD4(+) T-lymphocytes for apoptosis by interacting with CXCR4 surface receptors (PubMed:14990729). From Human immunodeficiency virus type 1 group M subtype B (isolate BRU/LAI) (HIV-1).
   1361..1618    +  LTR            5' LTR (truncated): truncated 5' long terminal repeat (LTR) from HIV-1
   1665..1790    +  misc_feature   HIV-1 Ψ: packaging signal of human immunodeficiency virus type 1
   1774..2137    +  CDS            HIV-1 gag (fragment): gag protein from human immunodeficiency virus 1; gag
   2283..2516    +  misc_feature   RRE: The Rev response element (RRE) of HIV-1 allows for Rev-dependent mRNA export from the nucleus to the cytoplasm.
   2893..2993    +  CDS            Rev (fragment): human immunodeficiency virus 1 (HIV-1) Rev protein; rev; enhances nuclear export of unspliced and incompletely spliced viral mRNAs
   3038..3155    +  misc_feature   cPPT/CTS: central polypurine tract and central termination sequence of HIV-1
   3295..3702    +  promoter       SFFV promoter: spleen focus-forming virus long terminal repeat (LTR) promoter
   3721..4419    +  CDS            TagBFP: TagBFP is a basic (constitutively fluorescent) blue fluorescent protein published in 2008, derived from Entacmaea quadricolor. It is reported to be a very rapidly-maturing monomer with very low acid sensitivity.
   4498..5970    +  CDS            UL123: VIE1_HCMVA - Experimental evidence at protein level: Swiss-Prot protein existence level 1. Plays an important role in transactivating viral early genes as well as activating its own promoter, probably by altering the viral chromatin structure (By similarity). Expression of IE1 and IE2 proteins is critical for the establishment of lytic infection and reactivation from viral latency (PubMed:27466417). Disrupts PML-associated ND10 nuclear bodies by interfering with host PML and SP100 sumoylation thereby altering the regulation of type I and type II interferon- induced gene expression (Probable) (
   5970..6161    +  CDS            nef (fragment): NEF_HV1Z2 - Experimental evidence at protein level: Swiss-Prot protein existence level 1. Extracellular Nef protein targets CD4(+) T-lymphocytes for apoptosis by interacting with CXCR4 surface receptors. From Human immunodeficiency virus type 1 group M subtype D (isolate Z2/CDC-Z34) (HIV-1).
   6163..6194    +  LTR            3' LTR (ΔU3) (fragment): self-inactivating 3' long terminal repeat (LTR) from HIV-1
   6242..6422    +  LTR            5' LTR (truncated): truncated 5' long terminal repeat (LTR) from HIV-1
   7384..7482    -  CDS            TBC1D5 (fragment): TBCD5_HUMAN - Also known as KIAA0210. Experimental evidence at protein level: Swiss-Prot protein existence level 1. May act as a GTPase-activating protein (GAP) for Rab family protein(s). May act as a GAP for RAB7A. Can displace RAB7A and retromer CSC subcomplex from the endosomal membrane to the cytosol; at least retromer displacement seems to require its catalytic activity (PubMed:19531583, PubMed:20923837). Required for retrograde transport of cargo proteins from endosomes to the trans-Golgi network (TGN); the function seems to require its catalytic activity. Involved in regulation of autop
   7888..8167    +  CDS            TcR (fragment): tetracycline efflux protein; tet; confers resistance to tetracycline
   8168..8216    -  misc_feature   bom (fragment): basis of mobility region from pBR322
   8318..8353    -  CDS            rop (fragment): Rop protein, which maintains plasmids at low copy number; rop
   8448..8552    +  promoter       AmpR promoter: bla
   8553..9413    +  CDS            AmpR: β-lactamase; bla; confers resistance to ampicillin, carbenicillin, and related antibiotics
   9584..10172   +  rep_origin     ori: high-copy-number ColE1/pMB1/pBR322/pUC origin of replication
  10355..10411   +  CDS            lacI (fragment): lac repressor; lacI; The lac repressor binds to the lac operator to inhibit transcription in E. coli. This inhibition can be relieved by adding lactose or isopropyl-β-D-thiogalactopyranoside (IPTG).
  10418..10747   +  promoter       SV40 promoter: SV40 enhancer and early promoter
  10947..11066   +  CDS            gpt (fragment): XGPT_ECOLI - Also known as gpp, gxu. Experimental evidence at protein level: Swiss-Prot protein existence level 1. Purine salvage pathway enzyme that catalyzes the transfer of the ribosyl-5-phosphate group from 5-phospho-alpha-D-ribose 1- diphosphate (PRPP) to the N9 position of the 6-oxopurines guanine and xanthine to form the corresponding ribonucleotides GMP (guanosine 5'- monophosphate) and XMP (xanthosine 5'-monophosphate), with the release of PPi. To a lesser extent, also acts on hypoxanthine (PubMed:9100006, PubMed:3886014). Does not ribophosphorylate adenine (PubMed:3886014). From Esch
  11066..11401   +  CDS            gpt (fragment): XGPT_ECOLI - Also known as gpp, gxu. Experimental evidence at protein level: Swiss-Prot protein existence level 1. Purine salvage pathway enzyme that catalyzes the transfer of the ribosyl-5-phosphate group from 5-phospho-alpha-D-ribose 1- diphosphate (PRPP) to the N9 position of the 6-oxopurines guanine and xanthine to form the corresponding ribonucleotides GMP (guanosine 5'- monophosphate) and XMP (xanthosine 5'-monophosphate), with the release of PPi. To a lesser extent, also acts on hypoxanthine (PubMed:9100006, PubMed:3886014). Does not ribophosphorylate adenine (PubMed:3886014). From Esch
  11496..11801   +  CDS            frsA (fragment): FRSA_ECOLI - Also known as yafA. Experimental evidence at protein level: Swiss-Prot protein existence level 1. Catalyzes the hydrolysis of esters (PubMed:15808744). Displays esterase activity toward pNP-butyrate (PubMed:15808744). May stimulate mixed-acid fermentation by acting as a fermentation/respiration switch that down-regulates respiration and up- regulates fermentation rates (PubMed:15169777). From Escherichia coli (strain K12).
  11805..41      +  CDS            small t antigen (fragment) (across the origin): SV40 (simian virus 40) small t antigen
>Addgene plasmid #235541 | pTRIP-SFFV-tagBFP-2A-IE1 | addgene full sequence | sequence record 472097 | Addgene NGS Result
ACATAATTGGACAAACTACCTACAGAGATTTAAAGCTCTAAGGTAAATATAAAATTTTTAAGTGTATAAT
GTGTTAAACTACTGATTCTAATTGTTTGTGTATTTTAGATTCCAACCTATGGAACTGATGAATGGGAGCA
GTGGTGGAATGCCTTTAATGAGGAAAACCTGTTTTGCTCAGAAGAAATGCCATCTAGTGATGATGAGGCT
ACTGCTGACTCTCAACATTCTACTCCTCCAAAAAAGAAGAGAAAGGTAGAAGACCCCAAGGACTTTCCTT
CAGAATTGCTAAGTTTTTTGAGTCATGCTGTGTTTAGTAATAGAACTCTTGCTTGCTTTGCTATTTACAC
CACAAAGGAAAAAGCTGCACTGCTATACAAGAAAATTATGGAAAAATATTCTGTAACCTTTATAAGTAGG
CATAACAGTTATAATCATAACATACTGTTTTTTCTTACTCCACACAGGCATAGAGTGTCTGCTATTAATA
ACTATGCTCAAAAATTGTGTACCTTTAGCTTTTTAATTTGTAAAGGGGTTAATAAGGAATATTTGATGTA
TAGTGCCTTGACTAGAGATCATAATCAGCCATACCACATTTGTAGAGGTTTTACTTGCTTTAAAAAACCT
CCCACACCTCCCCCTGAACCTGAAACATAAAATGAATGCAATTGTTGTTGTTAACTTGTTTATTGCAGCT
TATAATGGTTACAAATAAAGCAATAGCATCACAAATTTCACAAATAAAGCATTTTTTTCACTGCATTCTA
GTTGTGGTTTGTCCAAACTCATCAATGTATCTTATCATGTCTGGATCAACTGGATAACTCAAGCTAACCA
AAATCATCCCAAACTTCCCACCCCATACCCTATTACCACTGCCAATTACCTGTGGTTTCATTTACTCTAA
ACCTGTGATTCCTCTGAATTATTTTCATTTTAAAGAAATTGTATTTGTTAAATATGTACTACAAACTTAG
TAGTTGGAAGGGCTAATTCACTCCCAAAGAAGACAAGATATCCTTGATCTGTGGATCTACCACACACAAG
GCTACTTCCCTGATTAGCAGAACTACACACCAGGGCCAGGGGTCAGATATCCACTGACCTTTGGATGGTG
CTACAAGCTAGTACCAGTTGAGCCAGATAAGGTAGAAGAGGCCAATAAAGGAGAGAACACCAGCTTGTTA
CACCCTGTGAGCCTGCATGGGATGGATGACCCGGAGAGAGAAGTGTTAGAGTGGAGGTTTGACAGCCGCC
TAGCATTTCATCACGTGGCCCGAGAGCTGCATCCGGAGTACTTCAAGAACTGCTGATATCGAGCTTGCTA
CAAGGGACTTTCCGCTGGGGACTTTCCAGGGAGGCGTGGCCTGGGCGGGACTGGGGAGTGGCGAGCCCTC
AGATCCTGCATATAAGCAGCTGCTTTTTGCCTGTACTGGGTCTCTCTGGTTAGACCAGATCTGAGCCTGG
GAGCTCTCTGGCTAACTAGGGAACCCACTGCTTAAGCCTCAATAAAGCTTGCCTTGAGTGCTTCAAGTAG
TGTGTGCCCGTCTGTTGTGTGACTCTGGTAACTAGAGATCCCTCAGACCCTTTTAGTCAGTGTGGAAAAT
CTCTAGCAGTGGCGCCCGAACAGGGACTTGAAAGCGAAAGGGAAACCAGAGGAGCTCTCTCGACGCAGGA
CTCGGCTTGCTGAAGCGCGCACGGCAAGAGGCGAGGGGCGGCGACTGGTGAGTACGCCAAAAATTTTGAC
TAGCGGAGGCTAGAAGGAGAGAGATGGGTGCGAGAGCGTCAGTATTAAGCGGGGGAGAATTAGATCGCGA
TGGGAAAAAATTCGGTTAAGGCCAGGGGGAAAGAAAAAATATAAATTAAAACATATAGTATGGGCAAGCA
GGGAGCTAGAACGATTCGCAGTTAATCCTGGCCTGTTAGAAACATCAGAAGGCTGTAGACAAATACTGGG
ACAGCTACAACCATCCCTTCAGACAGGATCAGAAGAACTTAGATCATTATATAATACAGTAGCAACCCTC
TATTGTGTGCATCAAAGGATAGAGATAAAAGACACCAAGGAAGCTTTAGACAAGATAGAGGAAGAGCAAA
ACAAAAGTAAGACCACCGCACAGCAAGCGGCCGCTGATCTTCAGACCTGGAGGAGGAGATATGAGGGACA
ATTGGAGAAGTGAATTATATAAATATAAAGTAGTAAAAATTGAACCATTAGGAGTAGCACCCACCAAGGC
AAAGAGAAGAGTGGTGCAGAGAGAAAAAAGAGCAGTGGGAATAGGAGCTTTGTTCCTTGGGTTCTTGGGA
GCAGCAGGAAGCACTATGGGCGCAGCGTCAATGACGCTGACGGTACAGGCCAGACAATTATTGTCTGGTA
TAGTGCAGCAGCAGAACAATTTGCTGAGGGCTATTGAGGCGCAACAGCATCTGTTGCAACTCACAGTCTG
GGGCATCAAGCAGCTCCAGGCAAGAATCCTGGCTGTGGAAAGATACCTAAAGGATCAACAGCTCCTGGGG
ATTTGGGGTTGCTCTGGAAAACTCATTTGCACCACTGCTGTGCCTTGGAATGCTAGTTGGAGTAATAAAT
CTCTGGAACAGATTTGGAATCACACGACCTGGATGGAGTGGGACAGAGAAATTAACAATTACACAAGCTT
AATACACTCCTTAATTGAAGAATCGCAAAACCAGCAAGAAAAGAATGAACAAGAATTATTGGAATTAGAT
AAATGGGCAAGTTTGTGGAATTGGTTTAACATAACAAATTGGCTGTGGTATATAAAATTATTCATAATGA
TAGTAGGAGGCTTGGTAGGTTTAAGAATAGTTTTTGCTGTACTTTCTATAGTGAATAGAGTTAGGCAGGG
ATATTCACCATTATCGTTTCAGACCCACCTCCCAACCCCGAGGGGACCCGACAGGCCCGAAGGAATAGAA
GAAGAAGGTGGAGAGAGAGACAGAGACAGATCCATTCGATTAGTGAACGGATCTCGACGGTATCGCCGAA
TTCACAAATGGCAGTATTCATCCACAATTTTAAAAGAAAAGGGGGGATTGGGGGGTACAGTGCAGGGGAA
AGAATAGTAGACATAATAGCAACAGACATACAAACTAAAGAATTACAAAAACAAATTACAAAAATTCAAA
ATTTTCGGGTTTATTACAGGGACAGCAGAGATCCACTTTGGCTGATACGCGTCTGCAGCCCCGATAAAAT
AAAAGATTTTATTTAGTCTCCAGAAAAAGGGGGGAATGAAAGACCCCACCTGTAGGTTTGGCAAGCTAGC
TGCAGTAACGCCATTTTGCAAGGCATGGAAAAATACCAAACCAAGAATAGAGAAGTTCAGATCAAGGGCG
GGTACATGAAAATAGCTAACGTTGGGCCAAACAGGATATCTGCGGTGAGCAGTTTCGGCCCCGGCCCGGG
GCCAAGAACAGATGGTCACCGCAGTTTCGGCCCCGGCCCGAGGCCAAGAACAGATGGTCCCCAGATATGG
CCCAACCCTCAGCAGTTTCTTAAGACCCATCAGATGTTTCCAGGCTCCCCCAAGGACCTGAAATGACCCT
GCGCCTTATTTGAATTAACCAATCAGCCTGCTTCTCGCTTCTGTTCGCGCGCTTCTGCTTCCCGAGCTCT
ATAAAAGAGCTCACAACCCCTCACTCGGCGCGCCAGTCCTCCGACAGACTGAGTCGCCCGGGCCGCGGGC
TAGCGCCACCATGAGCGAGCTGATTAAGGAGAACATGCACATGAAGCTGTACATGGAGGGCACCGTGGAC
AACCATCACTTCAAGTGCACATCCGAGGGCGAAGGCAAGCCCTACGAGGGCACCCAGACCATGAGAATCA
AGGTGGTCGAGGGCGGCCCTCTCCCCTTCGCCTTCGACATCCTGGCTACTAGCTTCCTCTACGGCAGCAA
GACCTTCATCAACCACACCCAGGGCATCCCCGACTTCTTCAAGCAGTCCTTCCCTGAGGGCTTCACATGG
GAGAGAGTCACCACATACGAAGACGGGGGCGTGCTGACCGCTACCCAGGACACCAGCCTCCAGGACGGCT
GCCTCATCTACAACGTCAAGATCAGAGGGGTGAACTTCACATCCAACGGCCCTGTGATGCAGAAGAAAAC
ACTCGGCTGGGAGGCCTTCACCGAGACGCTGTACCCCGCTGACGGCGGCCTGGAAGGCAGAAACGACATG
GCCCTGAAGCTCGTGGGCGGGAGCCATCTGATCGCAAACGCCAAGACCACATATAGATCCAAGAAACCCG
CTAAGAACCTCAAGATGCCTGGCGTCTACTATGTGGACTACAGACTGGAAAGAATCAAGGAGGCCAACAA
CGAGACCTACGTCGAGCAGCACGAGGTGGCAGTGGCCAGATACTGCGACCTCCCTAGCAAACTGGGGCAC
AAGCTTAATGGAAGCGGAGCTACTAACTTCAGCCTGCTGAAGCAGGCTGGAGACGTGGAGGAGAACCCTG
GACCTGGATCCACTAGAATGGAGTCCTCTGCCAAGAGAAAGATGGACCCTGATAATCCTGACGAGGGCCC
TTCCTCCAAGGTGCCACGGCCCGAGACACCCGTGACCAAGGCCACGACGTTCCTGCAGACTATGTTGAGG
AAGGAGGTTAACAGTCAGCTGAGTCTGGGAGACCCGCTGTTTCCAGAGTTGGCCGAAGAATCCCTCAAAA
CTTTTGAACGAGTGACCGAGGATTGCAACGAGAACCCCGAGAAAGATGTCCTGGCAGAACTCGTCAAACA
GATTAAGGTTCGAGTGGACATGGTGCGGCATAGAATCAAGGAGCACATGCTGAAAAAATATACCCAGACG
GAAGAGAAATTCACTGGCGCCTTTAATATGATGGGAGGATGTTTGCAGAATGCCTTAGATATCTTAGATA
AGGTTCATGAGCCTTTCGAGGAGATGAAGTGTATTGGGCTAACTATGCAGAGCATGTATGAGAACTACAT
TGTACCTGAGGATAAGCGGGAGATGTGGATGGCTTGTATTAAGGAGCTGCATGATGTGAGCAAGGGCGCC
GCTAACAAGTTGGGGGGTGCACTGCAGGCTAAGGCCCGTGCTAAAAAGGATGAACTTAGGAGAAAGATGA
TGTATATGTGCTACAGGAATATAGAGTTCTTTACCAAGAACTCAGCCTTCCCTAAGACCACCAATGGCTG
CAGTCAGGCCATGGCGGCATTGCAGAACTTGCCTCAGTGCTCCCCTGATGAGATTATGGCTTATGCCCAG
AAAATATTTAAGATTTTGGATGAGGAGAGAGACAAGGTGCTCACGCACATTGATCACATATTTATGGATA
TCCTCACTACATGTGTGGAAACAATGTGTAATGAGTACAAGGTCACTAGTGACGCTTGTATGATGACCAT
GTACGGGGGCATCTCTCTCTTAAGTGAGTTCTGTCGGGTGCTGTGCTGCTATGTCTTAGAGGAGACTAGT
GTGATGCTGGCCAAGCGGCCTCTGATAACCAAGCCTGAGGTTATCAGTGTAATGAAGCGCCGCATTGAGG
AGATCTGCATGAAGGTCTTTGCCCAGTACATTCTGGGGGCCGATCCTCTGAGAGTCTGCTCTCCTAGTGT
GGATGACCTACGGGCCATCGCCGAGGAGTCAGATGAGGAAGAGGCTATTGTAGCCTACACTTTGGCCACC
GCTGGTGCCAGCTCCTCTGATTCTCTGGTGTCACCCCCAGAGTCCCCTGTACCCGCGACTATCCCTCTGT
CCTCAGTAATTGTGGCTGAGAACAGTGATCAGGAAGAAAGTGAGCAGAGTGATGAGGAAGAGGAGGAGGG
TGCTCAGGAGGAGCGGGAGGACACTGTGTCTGTCAAGTCTGAGCCAGTGTCTGAGATAGAGGAAGTTGCC
CCAGAGGAAGAGGAGGATGGTGCTGAGGAACCCACCGCCTCTGGAGGCAAGAGCACCCACCCTATGGTGA
CTAGAAGCAAGGCTGACCAGTAACTCGAGACCTAGAAAAACATGGAGCAATCACAAGTAGCAATACAGCA
GCTACCAATGCTGATTGTGCCTGGCTAGAAGCACAAGAGGAGGAGGAGGTGGGTTTTCCAGTCACACCTC
AGGTACCTTTAAGACCAATGACTTACAAGGCAGCTGTAGATCTTAGCCACTTTTTAAAAGAAAAGGGGGG
ACTGGAAGGGCTAATTCACTCCCAACGAAGACAAAATCGTCGAGAGATGCTGCATATAAGCAGCTGCTTT
TTGCTTGTACTGGGTCTCTCTGGTTAGACCAGATCTGAGCCTGGGAGCTCTCTGGCTAACTAGGGAACCC
ACTGCTTAAGCCTCAATAAAGCTTGCCTTGAGTGCTTCAAGTAGTGTGTGCCCGTCTGTTGTGTGACTCT
GGTAACTAGAGATCCCTCAGACCCTTTTAGTCAGTGTGGAAAATCTCTAGCAGTAGTAGTTCATGTCATC
TTATTATTCAGTATTTATAACTTGCAAAGAAATGAATATCAGAGAGTGAGAGGCCTTGACATTATAATAG
ATTTAGCAGGAATTGAACTAGGAGTGGAGCACACAGGCAAAGCTGCAGAAGTACTTGGAAGAAGCCACCA
GAGATACTCACGATTCTGCACATACCTGGCTAATCCCAGATCCTAAGGATTACATTAAGTTTACTAACAT
TTATATAATGATTTATAGTTTAAAGTATAAACTTATCTAATTTACTATTCTGACAGATATTAATTAATCC
TCAAATATCATAAGAGATGATTACTATTATCCCCATTTAACACAAGAGGAAACTGAGAGGGAAAGATGTT
GAAGTAATTTTCCCACAATTACAGCATCCGTTAGTTACGACTCTATGATCTTCTGACACAAATTCCATTT
ACTCCTCACCCTATGACTCAGTCGAATATATCAAAGTTATGGACATTATGCTAAGTAACAAATTACCCTT
TTATATAGTAAATACTGAGTAGATTGAGAGAAGAAATTGTTTGCAAACCTGAATAGCTTCAAGAAGAAGA
GAAGTGAGGATAAGAATAACAGTTGTCATTTAACAAGTTTTAACAAGTAACTTGGTTAGAAAGGGATTCA
AATGCATAAAGCAAGGGATAAATTTTTCTGGCAACAAGACTATACAATATAACCTTAAATATGACTTCAA
ATAATTGTTGGAACTTGATAAAACTAATTAAATATTATTGAAGATTATCAATATTATAAATGTAATTTAC
TTTTAAAAAGGGAACATAGAAATGTGTATCATTAGAGTAGAAAACAATCCTTATTATCACAATTTGTCAA
AACAAGTTTGTTATTAACACAAGTAGAATACTGCATTCAATTAAGTTGACTGCAGATTTTGTGTTTTGTT
AAAATTAGAAAGAGATAACAACAATTTGAATTATTGAAAGTAACATGTAAATAGTTCTACATACGTTCTT
TTGACATCTTGTTCAATCATTGATCGAAGTTCTTTATCTTGGAAGAATTTGTTCCAAAGACTCTGAAATA
AGGAAAACAATCTATTATATAGTCTCACACCTTTGTTTTACTTTTAGTGATTTCAATTTAATAATGTAAA
TGGTTAAAATTTATTCTTCTCTGAGATCATTTCACATTGCAGATAGAAAACCTGAGACTGGGGTAATTTT
TATTAAAATCTAATTTAATCTCAGAAACACATCTTTATTCTAACATCAATTTTTCCAGTTTGATATTATC
ATATAAAGTCAGCCTTCCTCATCTGCAGGTTCCACAACAAAAATCCAACCAACTGTGGATCAAAAATATT
GGGAAAAAATTAAAAATAGCAATACAACAATAAAAAAATACAAATCAGAAAAACAGCACAGTATAACAAC
TTTATTTAGCATTTACAATCTATTAGGTATTATAAGTAATCTAGCCAGATCCTCTACGCCGGACGCATCG
TGGCCGGCATCACCGGCGCCACAGGTGCGGTTGCTGGCGCCTATATCGCCGACATCACCGATGGGGAAGA
TCGGGCTCGCCACTTCGGGCTCATGAGCGCTTGTTTCGGCGTGGGTATGGTGGCAGGCCCCGTGGCCGGG
GGACTGTTGGGCGCCATCTCCTTGCATGCACCATTCCTTGCGGCGGCGGTGCTCAACGGCCTCAACCTAC
TACTGGGCTGCTTCCTAATGCAGGAGTCGCATAAGGGAGAGCGTCGAATGGTGCACTCTCAGTACAATCT
GCTCTGATGCCGCATAGTTAAGCCAGCCCCGACACCCGCCAACACCCGCTGACGCGCCCTGACGGGCTTG
TCTGCTCCCGGCATCCGCTTACAGACAAGCTGTGACCGTCTCCGGGAGCTGCATGTGTCAGAGGTTTTCA
CCGTCATCACCGAAACGCGCGAGACGAAAGGGCCTCGTGATACGCCTATTTTTATAGGTTAATGTCATGA
TAATAATGGTTTCTTAGACGTCAGGTGGCACTTTTCGGGGAAATGTGCGCGGAACCCCTATTTGTTTATT
TTTCTAAATACATTCAAATATGTATCCGCTCATGAGACAATAACCCTGATAAATGCTTCAATAATATTGA
AAAAGGAAGAGTATGAGTATTCAACATTTCCGTGTCGCCCTTATTCCCTTTTTTGCGGCATTTTGCCTTC
CTGTTTTTGCTCACCCAGAAACGCTGGTGAAAGTAAAAGATGCTGAAGATCAGTTGGGTGCACGAGTGGG
TTACATCGAACTGGATCTCAACAGCGGTAAGATCCTTGAGAGTTTTCGCCCCGAAGAACGTTTTCCAATG
ATGAGCACTTTTAAAGTTCTGCTATGTGGCGCGGTATTATCCCGTATTGACGCCGGGCAAGAGCAACTCG
GTCGCCGCATACACTATTCTCAGAATGACTTGGTTGAGTACTCACCAGTCACAGAAAAGCATCTTACGGA
TGGCATGACAGTAAGAGAATTATGCAGTGCTGCCATAACCATGAGTGATAACACTGCGGCCAACTTACTT
CTGACAACGATCGGAGGACCGAAGGAGCTAACCGCTTTTTTGCACAACATGGGGGATCATGTAACTCGCC
TTGATCGTTGGGAACCGGAGCTGAATGAAGCCATACCAAACGACGAGCGTGACACCACGATGCCTGTAGC
AATGGCAACAACGTTGCGCAAACTATTAACTGGCGAACTACTTACTCTAGCTTCCCGGCAACAATTAATA
GACTGGATGGAGGCGGATAAAGTTGCAGGACCACTTCTGCGCTCGGCCCTTCCGGCTGGCTGGTTTATTG
CTGATAAATCTGGAGCCGGTGAGCGTGGGTCTCGCGGTATCATTGCAGCACTGGGGCCAGATGGTAAGCC
CTCCCGTATCGTAGTTATCTACACGACGGGGAGTCAGGCAACTATGGATGAACGAAATAGACAGATCGCT
GAGATAGGTGCCTCACTGATTAAGCATTGGTAACTGTCAGACCAAGTTTACTCATATATACTTTAGATTG
ATTTAAAACTTCATTTTTAATTTAAAAGGATCTAGGTGAAGATCCTTTTTGATAATCTCATGACCAAAAT
CCCTTAACGTGAGTTTTCGTTCCACTGAGCGTCAGACCCCGTAGAAAAGATCAAAGGATCTTCTTGAGAT
CCTTTTTTTCTGCGCGTAATCTGCTGCTTGCAAACAAAAAAACCACCGCTACCAGCGGTGGTTTGTTTGC
CGGATCAAGAGCTACCAACTCTTTTTCCGAAGGTAACTGGCTTCAGCAGAGCGCAGATACCAAATACTGT
TCTTCTAGTGTAGCCGTAGTTAGGCCACCACTTCAAGAACTCTGTAGCACCGCCTACATACCTCGCTCTG
CTAATCCTGTTACCAGTGGCTGCTGCCAGTGGCGATAAGTCGTGTCTTACCGGGTTGGACTCAAGACGAT
AGTTACCGGATAAGGCGCAGCGGTCGGGCTGAACGGGGGGTTCGTGCACACAGCCCAGCTTGGAGCGAAC
GACCTACACCGAACTGAGATACCTACAGCGTGAGCTATGAGAAAGCGCCACGCTTCCCGAAGGGAGAAAG
GCGGACAGGTATCCGGTAAGCGGCAGGGTCGGAACAGGAGAGCGCACGAGGGAGCTTCCAGGGGGAAACG
CCTGGTATCTTTATAGTCCTGTCGGGTTTCGCCACCTCTGACTTGAGCGTCGATTTTTGTGATGCTCGTC
AGGGGGGCGGAGCCTATGGAAAAACGCCAGCAACGCGGCCTTTTTACGGTTCCTGGCCTTTTGCTGGCCT
TTTGCTCACATGTTCTTTCCTGCGTTATCCCCTGATTCTGTGGATAACCGTATTACCGCCTTTGAGTGAG
CTGATACCGCTCGCCGCAGCCGAACGACCGAGCGCAGCGAGTCAGTGAGCGAGGAAGCGGAAGAGCGCCC
AATACGCAAACCGCCTCTCCCCGCGCGTTGGCCGATTCATTAATGCAGCTGTGGAATGTGTGTCAGTTAG
GGTGTGGAAAGTCCCCAGGCTCCCCAGCAGGCAGAAGTATGCAAAGCATGCATCTCAATTAGTCAGCAAC
CAGGTGTGGAAAGTCCCCAGGCTCCCCAGCAGGCAGAAGTATGCAAAGCATGCATCTCAATTAGTCAGCA
ACCATAGTCCCGCCCCTAACTCCGCCCATCCCGCCCCTAACTCCGCCCAGTTCCGCCCATTCTCCGCCCC
ATGGCTGACTAATTTTTTTTATTTATGCAGAGGCCGAGGCCGCCTCGGCCTCTGAGCTATTCCAGAAGTA
GTGAGGAGGCTTTTTTGGAGGCCTAGGCTTTTGCAAAAAGCTTGGACACAAGACAGGCTTGCGAGATATG
TTTGAGAATACCACTTTATCCCGCGTCAGGGAGAGGCAGTGCGTAAAAAGACGCGGACTCATGTGAAATA
CTGGTTTTTAGTGCGCCAGATCTCTATAATCTCGCGCAACCTATTTTCCCCTCGAACACTTTTTAAGCCG
TAGATAAACAGGCTGGGACACTTCACATGAGCGAAAAATACATCGTCACCTGGGACATGTTGCAGATCCA
TGCACGTAAACTCGCAAGCCGACTGATGCCTTCTGAACAATGGAAAGGCATTATTGCCGTAAGCCGTGGC
GGTCTGTACCGGGTGCGTTACTGGCGCGTGAACTGGGTATTCGTCATGTCGATACCGTTTGTATTTCCAG
CTACGATCACGACAACCAGCGCGAGCTTAAAGTGCTGAAACGCGCAGAAGGCGATGGCGAAGGCTTCATC
GTTATTGATGACCTGGTGGATACCGGTGGTACTGCGGTTGCGATTCGTGAAATGTATCCAAAAGCGCACT
TTGTCACCATCTTCGCAAAACCGGCTGGTCGTCCGCTGGTTGATGACTATGTTGTTGATATCCCGCAAGA
TACCTGGATTGAACAGCCGTGGGATATGGGCGTCGTATTCGTCCCGCCAATCTCCGGTCGCTAATCTTTT
CAACGCCTGGCACTGCCGGGCGTTGTTCTTTTTAACTTCAGGCGGGTTACAATAGTTTCCAGTAAGTATT
CTGGAGGCTGCATCCATGACACAGGCAAACCTGAGCGAAACCCTGTTCAAACCCCGCTTTAAACATCCTG
AAACCTCGACGCTAGTCCGCCGCTTTAATCACGGCGCACAACCGCCTGTGCAGTCGGCCCTTGATGGTAA
AACCATCCCTCACTGGTATCGCATGATTAACCGTCTGATGTGGATCTGGCGCGGCATTGACCCACGCGAA
ATCCTCGACGTCCAGGCACGTATTGTGATGAGCGATGCCGAACGTACCGACGATGATTTATACGATACGG
TGATTGGCTACCGTGGCGGCAACTGGATTTATGAGTGGGCCCCGGATCTTTGTGAAGGAACCTTACTTCT
GTGGTGTG
